Addgene plasmid #248879: TDP-43_CTD_L330A
Purpose: Expresses 6xHis-tagged C-terminal domain of TDP-43 with L330A.
Depositing lab: Nicolas Fawzi. Depositing organization: Brown University. Publication: Structural details of helix-mediated multimerization of the conserved region of TDP-43 C-terminal domain. Rizuan A, Shenoy J, Mohanty P, Dos Passos PM, Mercado Ortiz JF, Bai L, Viswanathan R, Zaborowksy J, Wang SH, Johnson V, Mamede LD, Titus AR, Ayala YM, Ghirlando R, Mittal J, Fawzi NL. Nat Commun. 2025 Nov 26;16(1):10528. doi: 10.1038/s41467-025-65546-w. PubMed 41298366.
Backbone
  Vector backbone: pJ411
  Backbone size w/o insert (bp): 4002
  Total vector size (bp): 4452
  Vector type: Bacterial Expression
Growth in bacteria
  Bacterial resistance: Kanamycin, 50 μg/mL
  Growth temperature: 37°C
  Growth strain: DH5alpha
  Copy number: High Copy
Gene/Insert
  Gene/Insert name: TDP-43_CTD_L330A
  Species: H. sapiens (human)
  Insert size (bp): 447
  Mutation: changed L330A
  Entrez Gene: TARDBP (a.k.a. ALS10, TDP-43)
  Tag / fusion protein: 6xHis-tags (N terminal on backbone)
Terms and licenses: Academic/Nonprofit Terms; Industry Terms: Not Available to Industry
Depositor comments: Please visit https://doi.org/10.1101/2024.07.05.602258 for bioRxiv preprint.
How to cite: TDP-43_CTD_L330A was a gift from Nicolas Fawzi (Addgene plasmid # 248879 ; http://n2t.net/addgene:248879 ; RRID:Addgene_248879)
