[The description below was written by a language model from this plasmid's Addgene catalogue record and pLannotate feature annotations shown in this document.]
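Description:
TDP-43_CTD_L330A is a 4,452 bp bacterial expression plasmid built on the pJ411 backbone. It produces the C-terminal domain of human TDP-43 (gene TARDBP) carrying a leucine-to-alanine substitution at residue 330. The plasmid replicates in E. coli from a high-copy ColE1/pUC-type origin. Selection is with kanamycin, through an aph(3')-Ia aminoglycoside phosphotransferase gene that appears to be driven by a fragment of the AmpR (bla) promoter. Fragments of the rrnB T1 and T2 terminators and a 5S rRNA segment flank the functional units and probably serve as transcriptional insulators. The short KanR and lacZα fragments in the annotation look like backbone remnants with no functional role.

The expression cassette places a T7 promoter directly upstream of a lac operator, followed by the open reading frame and a T7 terminator. The plasmid also carries lacI under its own promoter, so the lac repressor keeps transcription off until IPTG or lactose is added. Expression therefore needs a host that supplies T7 RNA polymerase. The catalogue lists an N-terminal 6xHis tag contributed by the backbone, which allows metal-affinity purification. The feature table does not annotate this tag separately, but the annotated TARDBP coding region (about 510 bp) is somewhat longer than the stated 447 bp insert, consistent with added N-terminal sequence.

The associated publication concerns helix-mediated multimerization of the conserved region of the TDP-43 C-terminal domain. This suggests the L330A variant is used to make recombinant protein for structural and biophysical comparison with the wild-type domain, although the record does not describe the mutation's specific effect.
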