Features (pLannotate 1.2.2; 14 found; start..end, strand, type, name):
      1..19      +  promoter       T7 promoter: promoter for bacteriophage T7 RNA polymerase
     20..44      +  protein_bind   lac operator: The lac repressor binds to the lac operator to inhibit transcription in E. coli. This inhibition can be relieved by adding lactose or isopropyl-β-D-thiogalactopyranoside (IPTG). lac repressor encoded by lacI
     84..593     +  CDS            TARDBP (fragment): TADBP_HUMAN - Also known as TDP43. Experimental evidence at protein level: Swiss-Prot protein existence level 1. RNA-binding protein that is involved in various steps of RNA biogenesis and processing (PubMed:23519609). Preferentially binds, via its two RNA recognition motifs RRM1 and RRM2, to GU-repeats on RNA molecules predominantly localized within long introns and in the 3'UTR of mRNAs (PubMed:23519609, PubMed:24240615, PubMed:24464995). In turn, regulates the splicing of many non-coding and protein-coding RNAs including proteins involved in neuronal survival, as well as mRNAs that encode p
    607..654     +  terminator     T7 terminator: transcription terminator for bacteriophage T7 RNA polymerase
    714..754     -  terminator     rrnB T1 terminator (fragment): transcription terminator T1 from the E. coli rrnB gene
    756..871     -  ncRNA          5S rRNA: Accession: RF00001 - 5S ribosomal RNA
    902..926     +  CDS            KanR (fragment): aminoglycoside phosphotransferase; aph(3')-Ia; confers resistance to kanamycin in bacteria or G418 (Geneticin®) in eukaryotes
    956..1052    +  promoter       AmpR promoter (fragment): bla
   1055..1864    +  CDS            KanR: aminoglycoside phosphotransferase; aph(3')-Ia; confers resistance to kanamycin in bacteria or G418 (Geneticin®) in eukaryotes
   1873..1946    +  promoter       lacI promoter (fragment): lacI
   1947..3026    +  CDS            lacI: LACI_ECOLI - Experimental evidence at protein level: Swiss-Prot protein existence level 1. Repressor of the lactose operon. Binds allolactose as an inducer. From Escherichia coli (strain K12).
   3115..3703    +  rep_origin     ori: high-copy-number ColE1/pMB1/pBR322/pUC origin of replication
   3928..3945    +  terminator     rrnB T2 terminator (fragment): transcription terminator T2 from the E. coli rrnB gene
   3970..3989    -  CDS            lacZα (fragment): LacZα fragment of β-galactosidase; lacZ fragment
>Addgene plasmid #248879 | TDP-43_CTD_L330A | addgene full sequence | sequence record 497392 | Addgene NGS Result
TAATACGACTCACTATAGGGGAATTGTGAGCGGATAACAATTCCCCTCTAGAAATAATTTTGTTTAACTT
TTGAAGGAGATATACCATGGGTAGCGACAAGATTCATCACCACCATCATCATGAGAACTTATACTTTCAA
GGCCATATGAACCGCCAACTGGAACGTTCCGGTCGTTTCGGTGGTAATCCGGGTGGTTTCGGCAACCAGG
GTGGCTTTGGCAATTCGCGTGGCGGTGGTGCCGGCTTGGGCAATAACCAAGGTTCCAATATGGGTGGCGG
TATGAACTTTGGTGCCTTCTCCATCAATCCGGCAATGATGGCGGCTGCACAAGCGGCGGCGCAGTCTAGC
TGGGGTATGATGGGCATGCTGGCGAGCCAGCAGAACCAGTCAGGCCCGAGCGGCAATAATCAGAATCAAG
GTAACATGCAGCGTGAACCGAATCAAGCGTTTGGTAGCGGTAACAATAGCTACAGCGGTAGCAACAGCGG
TGCGGCAATCGGCTGGGGTAGCGCAAGCAATGCGGGCAGCGGTAGCGGTTTCAACGGCGGCTTTGGTAGC
AGCATGGATAGCAAGAGCTCCGGTTGGGGCATGTAACTCGAGCCCCCTAGCATAACCCCTTGGGGCCTCT
AAACGGGTCTTGAGGGGTTTTTTGCCCCTGAGACGCGTCAATCGAGTTCGTACCTAAGGGCGACACCCCC
TAATTAGCCCGGGCGAAAGGCCCAGTCTTTCGACTGAGCCTTTCGTTTTATTTGATGCCTGGCAGTTCCC
TACTCTCGCATGGGGAGTCCCCACACTACCATCGGCGCTACGGCGTTTCACTTCTGAGTTCGGCATGGGG
TCAGGTGGGACCACCGCGCTACTGCCGCCAGGCAAACAAGGGGTGTTATGAGCCATATTCAGGTATAAAT
GGGCTCGCGATAATGTTCAGAATTGGTTAATTGGTTGTAACACTGACCCCTATTTGTTTATTTTTCTAAA
TACATTCAAATATGTATCCGCTCATGAGACAATAACCCTGATAAATGCTTCAATAATATTGAAAAAGGAA
GAATATGAGCCATATTCAACGGGAAACGTCGAGGCCGCGATTAAATTCCAACATGGATGCTGATTTATAT
GGGTATAAATGGGCTCGCGATAATGTCGGGCAATCAGGTGCGACAATCTATCGCTTGTATGGGAAGCCCG
ATGCGCCAGAGTTGTTTCTGAAACATGGCAAAGGTAGCGTTGCCAATGATGTTACAGATGAGATGGTCAG
ACTAAACTGGCTGACGGAATTTATGCCACTTCCGACCATCAAGCATTTTATCCGTACTCCTGATGATGCA
TGGTTACTCACCACTGCGATCCCCGGAAAAACAGCGTTCCAGGTATTAGAAGAATATCCTGATTCAGGTG
AAAATATTGTTGATGCGCTGGCAGTGTTCCTGCGCCGGTTGCACTCGATTCCTGTTTGTAATTGTCCTTT
TAACAGCGATCGCGTATTTCGCCTCGCTCAGGCGCAATCACGAATGAATAACGGTTTGGTTGATGCGAGT
GATTTTGATGACGAGCGTAATGGCTGGCCTGTTGAACAAGTCTGGAAAGAAATGCATAAACTTTTGCCAT
TCTCACCGGATTCAGTCGTCACTCATGGTGATTTCTCACTTGATAACCTTATTTTTGACGAGGGGAAATT
AATAGGTTGTATTGATGTTGGACGAGTCGGAATCGCAGACCGATACCAGGATCTTGCCATCCTATGGAAC
TGCCTCGGTGAGTTTTCTCCTTCATTACAGAAACGGCTTTTTCAAAAATATGGTATTGATAATCCTGATA
TGAATAAATTGCAATTTCATTTGATGCTCGATGAGTTTTTCTAAGCGGCGCGCCATCGAATGGCGCAAAA
CCTTTCGCGGTATGGCATGATAGCGCCCGGAAGAGAGTCAATTCAGGGTGGTGAATATGAAACCAGTAAC
GTTATACGATGTCGCAGAGTATGCCGGTGTCTCTTATCAGACCGTTTCCCGCGTGGTGAACCAGGCCAGC
CACGTTTCTGCGAAAACGCGGGAAAAAGTGGAAGCGGCGATGGCGGAGCTGAATTACATTCCCAACCGCG
TGGCACAACAACTGGCGGGCAAACAGTCGTTGCTGATTGGCGTTGCCACCTCCAGTCTGGCCCTGCACGC
GCCGTCGCAAATTGTCGCGGCGATTAAATCTCGCGCCGATCAACTGGGTGCCAGCGTGGTGGTGTCGATG
GTAGAACGAAGCGGCGTCGAAGCCTGTAAAGCGGCGGTGCACAATCTTCTCGCGCAACGCGTCAGTGGGC
TGATCATTAACTATCCGCTGGATGACCAGGATGCCATTGCTGTGGAAGCTGCCTGCACTAATGTTCCGGC
GTTATTTCTTGATGTCTCTGACCAGACACCCATCAACAGTATTATTTTCTCCCATGAGGACGGTACGCGA
CTGGGCGTGGAGCATCTGGTCGCATTGGGTCACCAGCAAATCGCGCTGTTAGCGGGCCCATTAAGTTCTG
TCTCGGCGCGTCTGCGTCTGGCTGGCTGGCATAAATATCTCACTCGCAATCAAATTCAGCCGATAGCGGA
ACGGGAAGGCGACTGGAGTGCCATGTCCGGTTTTCAACAAACCATGCAAATGCTGAATGAGGGCATCGTT
CCCACTGCGATGCTGGTTGCCAACGATCAGATGGCGCTGGGCGCAATGCGCGCCATTACCGAGTCCGGGC
TGCGCGTTGGTGCGGATATCTCGGTAGTGGGATACGACGATACCGAAGATAGCTCATGTTATATCCCGCC
GTTAACCACCATCAAACAGGATTTTCGCCTGCTGGGGCAAACCAGCGTGGACCGCTTGCTGCAACTCTCT
CAGGGCCAGGCGGTGAAGGGCAATCAGCTGTTGCCAGTCTCACTGGTGAAAAGAAAAACCACCCTGGCGC
CCAATACGCAAACCGCCTCTCCCCGCGCGTTGGCCGATTCATTAATGCAGCTGGCACGACAGGTTTCCCG
ACTGGAAAGCGGGCAGTGACTCATGACCAAAATCCCTTAACGTGAGTTACGCGCGCGTCGTTCCACTGAG
CGTCAGACCCCGTAGAAAAGATCAAAGGATCTTCTTGAGATCCTTTTTTTCTGCGCGTAATCTGCTGCTT
GCAAACAAAAAAACCACCGCTACCAGCGGTGGTTTGTTTGCCGGATCAAGAGCTACCAACTCTTTTTCCG
AAGGTAACTGGCTTCAGCAGAGCGCAGATACCAAATACTGTTCTTCTAGTGTAGCCGTAGTTAGCCCACC
ACTTCAAGAACTCTGTAGCACCGCCTACATACCTCGCTCTGCTAATCCTGTTACCAGTGGCTGCTGCCAG
TGGCGATAAGTCGTGTCTTACCGGGTTGGACTCAAGACGATAGTTACCGGATAAGGCGCAGCGGTCGGGC
TGAACGGGGGGTTCGTGCACACAGCCCAGCTTGGAGCGAACGACCTACACCGAACTGAGATACCTACAGC
GTGAGCTATGAGAAAGCGCCACGCTTCCCGAAGGGAGAAAGGCGGACAGGTATCCGGTAAGCGGCAGGGT
CGGAACAGGAGAGCGCACGAGGGAGCTTCCAGGGGGAAACGCCTGGTATCTTTATAGTCCTGTCGGGTTT
CGCCACCTCTGACTTGAGCGTCGATTTTTGTGATGCTCGTCAGGGGGGCGGAGCCTATGGAAAAACGCCA
GCAACGCGGCCTTTTTACGGTTCCTGGCCTTTTGCTGGCCTTTTGCTCACATGTTCTTTCCTGCGTTATC
CCCTGATTCTGTGGATAACCGTATTACCGCCTTTGAGTGAGCTGATACCGCTCGCCGCAGCCGAACGACC
GAGCGCAGCGAGTCAGTGAGCGAGGAAGCGGAAGGCGAGAGTAGGGAACTGCCAGGCATCAAACTAAGCA
GAAGGCCCCTGACGGATGGCCTTTTTGCGTTTCTACAAACTCTTTCTGTGTTGTAAAACGACGGCCAGTC
TTAAGCTCGGGCCCCCTGGGCGGTTCTGATAACGAGTAATCGTTAATCCGCAAATAACGTAAAAACCCGC
TTCGGCGGGTTTTTTTATGGGGGGAGTTTAGGGAAAGAGCATTTGTCAGAATATTTAAGGGCGCCTGTCA
CTTTGCTTGATATATGAGAATTATTTAACCTTATAAATGAGAAAAAAGCAACGCACTTTAAATAAGATAC
GTTGCTTTTTCGATTGATGAACACCTATAATTAAACTATTCATCTATTATTTATGATTTTTTGTATATAC
AATATTTCTAGTTTGTTAAAGAGAATTAAGAAAATAAATCTCGAAAATAATAAAGGGAAAATCAGTTTTT
GATATCAAAATTATACATGTCAACGATAATACAAAATATAATACAAACTATAAGATGTTATCAGTATTTA
TTATGCATTTAGAATAAATTTTGTGTCGCCCTTCCGCGAAAT
